Addgene plasmid #143355: TFORF2224
Purpose: Lentiviral vector for overexpressing transcription factor ORFs with unique 24-bp barcodes. Barcodes facilitate identification of transcription factors in pooled screens.
Depositing lab: Feng Zhang. Depositing organization: Broad Institute. Publication: A transcription factor atlas of directed differentiation. Joung J, Ma S, Tay T, Geiger-Schuller KR, Kirchgatterer PC, Verdine VK, Guo B, Arias-Garcia MA, Allen WE, Singh A, Kuksenko O, Abudayyeh OO, Gootenberg JS, Fu Z, Macrae RK, Buenrostro JD, Regev A, Zhang F. Cell. 2023 Jan 5;186(1):209-229.e26. doi: 10.1016/j.cell.2022.11.026. PubMed 36608654.
Backbone
  Vector backbone: pLX_TRC317
  Backbone manufacturer: Broad Institute Genetic Perturbation Platform
  Backbone size w/o insert (bp): 8264
  Vector type: Mammalian Expression, Lentiviral
  Selectable markers: Puromycin
Growth in bacteria
  Bacterial resistance: Ampicillin, 100 μg/mL
  Growth temperature: 37°C
  Growth strain: NEB Stable
  Copy number: High Copy
Gene/Insert
  Gene/Insert name: YAP1
  Species: H. sapiens (human)
  Insert size (bp): 1580
  Entrez Gene: YAP1 (a.k.a. COB1, YAP, YAP-1, YAP2, YAP65, YKI)
  Promoter: EF1a
  Cloning method: Unknown
  Sequencing primers: 5′ GGGTGGAGACTGAAGTTAGGCCAG; 3′ CACATAGCGTAAAAGGAGCAACATAG
Terms and licenses: Academic/Nonprofit Terms; Industry Terms: Not Available to Industry
Depositor comments: NM_001282100,ENST00000537274 . The transcription factor ORF portion of this plasmid was synthesized by Genewiz. Please test multiple small colonies in case of plasmid recombination. To make this collection available in a timely manner, a portion of this collection was not fully sequenced by Addgene. If an Addgene verified full plasmid sequence is not available, please contact us prior to placing an order to request the full sequence.
How to cite: TFORF2224 was a gift from Feng Zhang (Addgene plasmid # 143355 ; http://n2t.net/addgene:143355 ; RRID:Addgene_143355)
