[The description below was written by a language model from this plasmid's Addgene catalogue record and pLannotate feature annotations shown in this document.]
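Description:
TFORF2224 is a lentiviral mammalian expression plasmid built on the pLX_TRC317 backbone that carries the human YAP1 open reading frame as one member of a barcoded transcription factor ORF collection. It is maintained in E. coli through a high-copy ColE1/pUC-type origin and an ampicillin resistance gene (β-lactamase with its own promoter). The bacterial portion also retains an f1 origin and remnants of a lac/lacZα cloning region flanked by T7 and T3 promoters. The depositor notes that the plasmid can recombine, which is a known risk with LTR-containing vectors.

The transfer cassette has a third-generation, self-inactivating layout. An RSV promoter drives a truncated HIV-1 5' LTR, followed by the Ψ packaging signal with a partial gag sequence, the Rev response element for Rev-dependent export of genomic RNA, a cPPT/CTS element, and a ΔU3 3' LTR with a downstream SV40 polyadenylation signal.

Within the provirus, an SV40 early promoter/origin segment sits upstream of the puromycin N-acetyltransferase gene, allowing puromycin selection of transduced cells. A separate EF-1α promoter drives strong constitutive expression of YAP1, annotated as matching human YAP1. A WPRE follows the ORF to enhance transcript stability and expression. The 24-bp barcode described in the record is not annotated in the feature table, so its location cannot be given. A short U6 promoter fragment lies between the ORF and the WPRE, and its role is not stated.

The construct is intended for YAP1 overexpression, alone or in pooled screens where the unique barcode identifies which transcription factor each cell received, as in directed differentiation studies.
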