Features (pLannotate 1.2.2; 31 found; start..end, strand, type, name):
      5..231     +  promoter       RSV promoter: Rous sarcoma virus enhancer/promoter
    232..412     +  LTR            5' LTR (truncated): truncated 5' long terminal repeat (LTR) from HIV-1
    459..584     +  misc_feature   HIV-1 Ψ: packaging signal of human immunodeficiency virus type 1
    568..931     +  CDS            HIV-1 gag (fragment): gag protein from human immunodeficiency virus 1; gag
   1077..1310    +  misc_feature   RRE: The Rev response element (RRE) of HIV-1 allows for Rev-dependent mRNA export from the nucleus to the cytoplasm.
   1687..1713    +  CDS            Rev (fragment): human immunodeficiency virus 1 (HIV-1) Rev protein; rev; enhances nuclear export of unspliced and incompletely spliced viral mRNAs
   1720..1743    +  promoter       SV40 promoter (fragment): SV40 early promoter
   1744..1815    +  promoter       SV40 promoter (fragment): SV40 enhancer and early promoter
   1839..1974    +  rep_origin     SV40 ori: SV40 origin of replication
   2020..2616    +  CDS            PuroR (fragment): puromycin N-acetyltransferase; pac from Streptomyces; confers resistance to puromycin
   2665..2782    +  misc_feature   cPPT/CTS: central polypurine tract and central termination sequence of HIV-1
   2847..2913    +  CDS            small t antigen (fragment): SV40 (simian virus 40) small t antigen
   2920..4098    +  promoter       EF-1α promoter: strong constitutive promoter for human elongation factor EF-1α
   4115..5590    +  CDS            YAP1: YAP1_HUMAN - Also known as YAP65. Experimental evidence at protein level: Swiss-Prot protein existence level 1. [Isoform 3]: Activates the C-terminal fragment (CTF) of ERBB4 (isoform 3). From Homo sapiens (Human).
   5606..5659    +  promoter       U6 promoter (fragment): RNA polymerase III promoter for human U6 snRNA
   5701..6289    +  misc_feature   WPRE: woodchuck hepatitis virus posttranscriptional regulatory element
   6340..6359    +  misc_feature   cPPT/CTS (fragment): central polypurine tract and central termination sequence of HIV-1
   6361..6594    +  LTR            3' LTR (ΔU3): self-inactivating 3' long terminal repeat (LTR) from HIV-1
   6672..6793    +  polyA_signal   SV40 poly(A) signal: SV40 polyadenylation signal
   6833..6968    +  rep_origin     SV40 ori: SV40 origin of replication
   6989..7007    -  promoter       T7 promoter: promoter for bacteriophage T7 RNA polymerase
   7015..7170    +  CDS            lacZα (fragment): LacZα fragment of β-galactosidase; lacZ fragment
   7175..7603    +  rep_origin     f1 ori (sequence partly withheld): f1 bacteriophage origin of replication; arrow indicates direction of (+) strand synthesis
   7656..7760    +  promoter       AmpR promoter: bla
   7761..8621    +  CDS            AmpR: β-lactamase; bla; confers resistance to ampicillin, carbenicillin, and related antibiotics
   8792..9380    +  rep_origin     ori: high-copy-number ColE1/pMB1/pBR322/pUC origin of replication
   9563..9655    +  CDS            lacI (fragment): lac repressor; lacI; The lac repressor binds to the lac operator to inhibit transcription in E. coli. This inhibition can be relieved by adding lactose or isopropyl-β-D-thiogalactopyranoside (IPTG).
   9668..9689    +  protein_bind   CAP binding site: CAP binding activates transcription in the presence of cAMP. E. coli catabolite activator protein
   9704..9734    +  promoter       lac promoter: promoter for the E. coli lac operon
   9742..9758    +  protein_bind   lac operator: The lac repressor binds to the lac operator to inhibit transcription in E. coli. This inhibition can be relieved by adding lactose or isopropyl-β-D-thiogalactopyranoside (IPTG). lac repressor encoded by lacI
   9803..9821    +  promoter       T3 promoter: promoter for bacteriophage T3 RNA polymerase
>Addgene plasmid #143355 | TFORF2224 | addgene full sequence | sequence record 400298 | Addgene NGS Result
TTAATGTAGTCTTATGCAATACTCTTGTAGTCTTGCAACATGGTAACGATGAGTTAGCAACATGCCTTAC
AAGGAGAGAAAAAGCACCGTGCATGCCGATTGGTGGAAGTAAGGTGGTACGATCGTGCCTTATTAGGAAG
GCAACAGACGGGTCTGACATGGATTGGACGAACCACTGAATTGCCGCATTGCAGAGATATTGTATTTAAG
TGCCTAGCTCGATACATAAACGGGTCTCTCTGGTTAGACCAGATCTGAGCCTGGGAGCTCTCTGGCTAAC
TAGGGAACCCACTGCTTAAGCCTCAATAAAGCTTGCCTTGAGTGCTTCAAGTAGTGTGTGCCCGTCTGTT
GTGTGACTCTGGTAACTAGAGATCCCTCAGACCCTTTTAGTCAGTGTGGAAAATCTCTAGCAGTGGCGCC
CGAACAGGGACTTGAAAGCGAAAGGGAAACCAGAGGAGCTCTCTCGACGCAGGACTCGGCTTGCTGAAGC
GCGCACGGCAAGAGGCGAGGGGCGGCGACTGGTGAGTACGCCAAAAATTTTGACTAGCGGAGGCTAGAAG
GAGAGAGATGGGTGCGAGAGCGTCAGTATTAAGCGGGGGAGAATTAGATCGCGATGGGAAAAAATTCGGT
TAAGGCCAGGGGGAAAGAAAAAATATAAATTAAAACATATAGTATGGGCAAGCAGGGAGCTAGAACGATT
CGCAGTTAATCCTGGCCTGTTAGAAACATCAGAAGGCTGTAGACAAATACTGGGACAGCTACAACCATCC
CTTCAGACAGGATCAGAAGAACTTAGATCATTATATAATACAGTAGCAACCCTCTATTGTGTGCATCAAA
GGATAGAGATAAAAGACACCAAGGAAGCTTTAGACAAGATAGAGGAAGAGCAAAACAAAAGTAAGACCAC
CGCACAGCAAGCGGCCGCTGATCTTCAGACCTGGAGGAGGAGATATGAGGGACAATTGGAGAAGTGAATT
ATATAAATATAAAGTAGTAAAAATTGAACCATTAGGAGTAGCACCCACCAAGGCAAAGAGAAGAGTGGTG
CAGAGAGAAAAAAGAGCAGTGGGAATAGGAGCTTTGTTCCTTGGGTTCTTGGGAGCAGCAGGAAGCACTA
TGGGCGCAGCGTCAATGACGCTGACGGTACAGGCCAGACAATTATTGTCTGGTATAGTGCAGCAGCAGAA
CAATTTGCTGAGGGCTATTGAGGCGCAACAGCATCTGTTGCAACTCACAGTCTGGGGCATCAAGCAGCTC
CAGGCAAGAATCCTGGCTGTGGAAAGATACCTAAAGGATCAACAGCTCCTGGGGATTTGGGGTTGCTCTG
GAAAACTCATTTGCACCACTGCTGTGCCTTGGAATGCTAGTTGGAGTAATAAATCTCTGGAACAGATTTG
GAATCACACGACCTGGATGGAGTGGGACAGAGAAATTAACAATTACACAAGCTTAATACACTCCTTAATT
GAAGAATCGCAAAACCAGCAAGAAAAGAATGAACAAGAATTATTGGAATTAGATAAATGGGCAAGTTTGT
GGAATTGGTTTAACATAACAAATTGGCTGTGGTATATAAAATTATTCATAATGATAGTAGGAGGCTTGGT
AGGTTTAAGAATAGTTTTTGCTGTACTTTCTATAGTGAATAGAGTTAGGCAGGGATATTCACCATTATCG
TTTCAGACCCACCTCCCAACCCCGAGGGGACCCATGCATTGCATCTCAATTAGTCAGCAACCAGGTGTGG
AAAGTCCCCAGGCTCCCCAGCAGGCAGAAGTATGCAAAGCATGCGTCTCAATTAGTCAGCAACCATAGTC
CCGCCCCTAACTCCGCCCATCCCGCCCCTAACTCCGCCCAGTTCCGCCCATTCTCCGCCCCATGGCTGAC
TAATTTTTTTTATTTATGCAGAGGCCGAGGCCGCCTCGGCCTCTGAGCTATTCCAGAAGTAGTGAGGAGG
CTTTTTTGGAGGCCTAGGCTTTTGCAAAAAGCTTTCTAGAGGTACCACCGGAGCTTACCATGACCGAGTA
CAAGCCCACGGTGCGCCTCGCCACCCGCGACGACGTCCCCAGGGCCGTACGCACCCTCGCCGCCGCGTTC
GCCGACTACCCCGCCACGCGCCACACCGTCGATCCGGACCGCCACATCGAGCGGGTCACCGAGCTGCAAG
AACTCTTCCTCACGCGCGTCGGGCTCGACATCGGCAAGGTGTGGGTCGCGGACGACGGCGCCGCCGTGGC
GGTCTGGACCACGCCGGAGAGCGTCGAAGCGGGGGCGGTGTTCGCCGAGATCGGCCCGCGCATGGCCGAG
TTGAGCGGTTCCCGGCTGGCCGCGCAGCAACAGATGGAAGGCCTCCTGGCGCCGCACCGGCCCAAGGAGC
CCGCGTGGTTCCTGGCCACCGTCGGCGTCTCGCCCGACCACCAGGGCAAGGGTCTGGGCAGCGCCGTCGT
GCTCCCCGGAGTGGAGGCGGCCGAGCGCGCCGGGGTGCCCGCCTTCCTGGAGACCTCCGCGCCCCGCAAC
CTCCCCTTCTACGAGCGGCTCGGCTTCACCGTCACCGCCGACGTCGAGGTGCCCGAAGGACCGCGCACCT
GGTGCATGACCCGCAAGCCCGGTGCCAGTTAACGAATTCTAGATCTTGAGACAAATGGCAGTATTCATCC
ACAATTTTAAAAGAAAAGGGGGGATTGGGGGGTACAGTGCAGGGGAAAGAATAGTAGACATAATAGCAAC
AGACATACAAACTAAAGAATTACAAAAACAAATTACAAAAATTCAAAATTTTCGGGTTTATTACAGGGAC
AGCAGAGATCCACTTTGGCGCCGGCTCGAGGCCTGCAGGTGCAAAGATGGATAAAGTTTTAAACAGAGAG
GAATCTTTGCAGCTAATGGACCTTCTAGGTCTTGAAAGGAGTGGGAATTGGCTCCGGTGCCCGTCAGTGG
GCAGAGCGCACATCGCCCACAGTCCCCGAGAAGTTGGGGGGAGGGGTCGGCAATTGAACCGGTGCCTAGA
GAAGGTGGCGCGGGGTAAACTGGGAAAGTGATGTCGTGTACTGGCTCCGCCTTTTTCCCGAGGGTGGGGG
AGAACCGTATATAAGTGCAGTAGTCGCCGTGAACGTTCTTTTTCGCAACGGGTTTGCCGCCAGAACACAG
GTAAGTGCCGTGTGTGGTTCCCGCGGGCCTGGCCTCTTTACGGGTTATGGCCCTTGCGTGCCTTGAATTA
CTTCCACCTGGCTGCAGTACGTGATTCTTGATCCCGAGCTTCGGGTTGGAAGTGGGTGGGAGAGTTCGAG
GCCTTGCGCTTAAGGAGCCCCTTCGCCTCGTGCTTGAGTTGAGGCCTGGCCTGGGCGCTGGGGCCGCCGC
GTGCGAATCTGGTGGCACCTTCGCGCCTGTCTCGCTGCTTTCGATAAGTCTCTAGCCATTTAAAATTTTT
GATGACCTGCTGCGACGCTTTTTTTCTGGCAAGATAGTCTTGTAAATGCGGGCCAAGATCTGCACACTGG
TATTTCGGTTTTTGGGGCCGCGGGCGGCGACGGGGCCCGTGCGTCCCAGCGCACATGTTCGGCGAGGCGG
GGCCTGCGAGCGCGGCCACCGAGAATCGGACGGGGGTAGTCTCAAGCTGGCCGGCCTGCTCTGGTGCCTG
GCCTCGCGCCGCCGTGTATCGCCCCGCCCTGGGCGGCAAGGCTGGCCCGGTCGGCACCAGTTGCGTGAGC
GGAAAGATGGCCGCTTCCCGGCCCTGCTGCAGGGAGCTCAAAATGGAGGACGCGGCGCTCGGGAGAGCGG
GCGGGTGAGTCACCCACACAAAGGAAAAGGGCCTTTCCGTCCTCAGCCGTCGCTTCATGTGACTCCACGG
AGTACCGGGCGCCGTCCAGGCACCTCGATTAGTTCTCGAGCTTTTGGAGTACGTCGTCTTTAGGTTGGGG
GGAGGGGTTTTATGCGATGGAGTTTCCCCACACTGAGTGGGTGGAGACTGAAGTTAGGCCAGCTTGGCAC
TTGATGTAATTCTCCTTGGAATTTGCCCTTTTTGAGTTTGGATCTTGGTTCATTCTCAAGCCTCAGACAG
TGGTTCAAAGTTTTTTTCTTCCATTTCAGGTGTCGTGAGGCTAGCACCGCCACCATGGATCCCGGGCAGC
AGCCGCCGCCTCAACCGGCCCCCCAGGGCCAAGGGCAGCCGCCTTCGCAGCCCCCGCAGGGGCAGGGCCC
GCCGTCCGGACCCGGGCAACCGGCACCCGCGGCGACCCAGGCGGCGCCGCAGGCACCCCCCGCCGGGCAT
CAGATCGTGCACGTCCGCGGGGACTCGGAGACCGACCTGGAGGCGCTCTTCAACGCCGTCATGAACCCCA
AGACGGCCAACGTGCCCCAGACCGTGCCCATGAGGCTCCGGAAGCTGCCCGACTCCTTCTTCAAGCCGCC
GGAGCCCAAATCCCACTCCCGACAGGCCAGTACTGATGCAGGCACTGCAGGAGCCCTGACTCCACAGCAT
GTTCGAGCTCATTCCTCTCCAGCTTCTCTGCAGTTGGGAGCTGTTTCTCCTGGGACACTGACCCCCACTG
GAGTAGTCTCTGGCCCAGCAGCTACACCCACAGCTCAGCATCTTCGACAGTCTTCTTTTGAGATACCTGA
TGATGTACCTCTGCCAGCAGGTTGGGAGATGGCAAAGACATCTTCTGGTCAGAGATACTTCTTAAATCAC
ATCGATCAGACAACAACATGGCAGGACCCCAGGAAGGCCATGCTGTCCCAGATGAACGTCACAGCCCCCA
CCAGTCCACCAGTGCAGCAGAATATGATGAACTCGGCTTCAGGTCCTCTTCCTGATGGATGGGAACAAGC
CATGACTCAGGATGGAGAAATTTACTATATAAACCATAAGAACAAGACCACCTCTTGGCTAGACCCAAGG
CTTGACCCTCGTTTTGCCATGAACCAGAGAATCAGTCAGAGTGCTCCAGTGAAACAGCCACCACCCCTGG
CTCCCCAGAGCCCACAGGGAGGCGTCATGGGTGGCAGCAACTCCAACCAGCAGCAACAGATGCGACTGCA
GCAACTGCAGATGGAGAAGGAGAGGCTGCGGCTGAAACAGCAAGAACTGCTTCGGCAGGTGAGGCCACAG
GAGTTAGCCCTGCGTAGCCAGTTACCAACACTGGAGCAGGATGGTGGGACTCAAAATCCAGTGTCTTCTC
CCGGGATGTCTCAGGAATTGAGAACAATGACGACCAATAGCTCAGATCCTTTCCTTAACAGTGGCACCTA
TCACTCTCGAGATGAGAGTACAGACAGTGGACTAAGCATGAGCAGCTACAGTGTCCCTCGAACCCCAGAT
GACTTCCTGAACAGTGTGGATGAGATGGATACAGGTGATACTATCAACCAAAGCACCCTGCCCTCACAGC
AGAACCGTTTCCCAGACTACCTTGAAGCCATTCCTGGGACAAATGTGGACCTTGGAACACTGGAAGGAGA
TGGAATGAACATAGAAGGAGAGGAGCTGATGCCAAGTCTGCAGGAAGCTTTGAGTTCTGACATCCTTAAT
GACATGGAGTCTGTTTTGGCTGCCACCAAGCTAGATAAAGAAAGCTTTCTTACATGGTTATAGTAATGAA
CTAGTCCGTAACTTGAAAGTATTTCGATTTCTTGGCTTTATATATCTTGTGGAAAGGACGATTTGATCGC
GCTCATATCAAACGAACGCGTTAAGTCGACAATCAACCTCTGGATTACAAAATTTGTGAAAGATTGACTG
GTATTCTTAACTATGTTGCTCCTTTTACGCTATGTGGATACGCTGCTTTAATGCCTTTGTATCATGCTAT
TGCTTCCCGTATGGCTTTCATTTTCTCCTCCTTGTATAAATCCTGGTTGCTGTCTCTTTATGAGGAGTTG
TGGCCCGTTGTCAGGCAACGTGGCGTGGTGTGCACTGTGTTTGCTGACGCAACCCCCACTGGTTGGGGCA
TTGCCACCACCTGTCAGCTCCTTTCCGGGACTTTCGCTTTCCCCCTCCCTATTGCCACGGCGGAACTCAT
CGCCGCCTGCCTTGCCCGCTGCTGGACAGGGGCTCGGCTGTTGGGCACTGACAATTCCGTGGTGTTGTCG
GGGAAATCATCGTCCTTTCCTTGGCTGCTCGCCTGTGTTGCCACCTGGATTCTGCGCGGGACGTCCTTCT
GCTACGTCCCTTCGGCCCTCAATCCAGCGGACCTTCCTTCCCGCGGCCTGCTGCCGGCTCTGCGGCCTCT
TCCGCGTCTTCGCCTTCGCCCTCAGACGAGTCGGATCTCCCTTTGGGCCGCCTCCCCGCGTCGACTTTAA
GACCAATGACTTACAAGGCAGCTGTAGATCTTAGCCACTTTTTAAAAGAAAAGGGGGGACTGGAAGGGCT
AATTCACTCCCAACGAAGACAAGATCTGCTTTTTGCTTGTACTGGGTCTCTCTGGTTAGACCAGATCTGA
GCCTGGGAGCTCTCTGGCTAACTAGGGAACCCACTGCTTAAGCCTCAATAAAGCTTGCCTTGAGTGCTTC
AAGTAGTGTGTGCCCGTCTGTTGTGTGACTCTGGTAACTAGAGATCCCTCAGACCCTTTTAGTCAGTGTG
GAAAATCTCTAGCAGTACGTATAGTAGTTCATGTCATCTTATTATTCAGTATTTATAACTTGCAAAGAAA
TGAATATCAGAGAGTGAGAGGAACTTGTTTATTGCAGCTTATAATGGTTACAAATAAAGCAATAGCATCA
CAAATTTCACAAATAAAGCATTTTTTTCACTGCATTCTAGTTGTGGTTTGTCCAAACTCATCAATGTATC
TTATCATGTCTGGCTCTAGCTATCCCGCCCCTAACTCCGCCCATCCCGCCCCTAACTCCGCCCAGTTCCG
CCCATTCTCCGCCCCATGGCTGACTAATTTTTTTTATTTATGCAGAGGCCGAGGCCGCCTCGGCCTCTGA
GCTATTCCAGAAGTAGTGAGGAGGCTTTTTTGGAGGCCTAGGGACGTACCCAATTCGCCCTATAGTGAGT
CGTATTACGCGCGCTCACTGGCCGTCGTTTTACAACGTCGTGACTGGGAAAACCCTGGCGTTACCCAACT
TAATCGCCTTGCAGCACATCCCCCTTTCGCCAGCTGGCGTAATAGCGAAGAGGCCCGCACCGATCGCCCT
TCCCAACAGTTGCGCAGCCTGAATGGCGAATGGG
[124 nt withheld, positions 7175-7298]
C
[91 nt withheld, positions 7300-7390]
A
[49 nt withheld, positions 7392-7440]
CCTTTGACGTTGGAGTCCACGTTCTTT
[37 nt withheld, positions 7468-7504]
ACCCTATCTCGGTCTATTCTTTTGATTTATAAGGGATTTTGCCGATTTCGGCCTATTGGTTAAAAAATGA
GCTGATTTAACAAAAATTTAACGCGAATTTTAACAAAATATTAACGCTTACAATTTAGGTGGCACTTTTC
GGGGAAATGTGCGCGGAACCCCTATTTGTTTATTTTTCTAAATACATTCAAATATGTATCCGCTCATGAG
ACAATAACCCTGATAAATGCTTCAATAATATTGAAAAAGGAAGAGTATGAGTATTCAACATTTCCGTGTC
GCCCTTATTCCCTTTTTTGCGGCATTTTGCCTTCCTGTTTTTGCTCACCCAGAAACGCTGGTGAAAGTAA
AAGATGCTGAAGATCAGTTGGGTGCACGAGTGGGTTACATCGAACTGGATCTCAACAGCGGTAAGATCCT
TGAGAGTTTTCGCCCCGAAGAACGTTTTCCAATGATGAGCACTTTTAAAGTTCTGCTATGTGGCGCGGTA
TTATCCCGTATTGACGCCGGGCAAGAGCAACTCGGTCGCCGCATACACTATTCTCAGAATGACTTGGTTG
AGTACTCACCAGTCACAGAAAAGCATCTTACGGATGGCATGACAGTAAGAGAATTATGCAGTGCTGCCAT
AACCATGAGTGATAACACTGCGGCCAACTTACTTCTGACAACGATCGGAGGACCGAAGGAGCTAACCGCT
TTTTTGCACAACATGGGGGATCATGTAACTCGCCTTGATCGTTGGGAACCGGAGCTGAATGAAGCCATAC
CAAACGACGAGCGTGACACCACGATGCCTGTAGCAATGGCAACAACGTTGCGCAAACTATTAACTGGCGA
ACTACTTACTCTAGCTTCCCGGCAACAATTAATAGACTGGATGGAGGCGGATAAAGTTGCAGGACCACTT
CTGCGCTCGGCCCTTCCGGCTGGCTGGTTTATTGCTGATAAATCTGGAGCCGGTGAGCGTGGGTCTCGCG
GTATCATTGCAGCACTGGGGCCAGATGGTAAGCCCTCCCGTATCGTAGTTATCTACACGACGGGGAGTCA
GGCAACTATGGATGAACGAAATAGACAGATCGCTGAGATAGGTGCCTCACTGATTAAGCATTGGTAACTG
TCAGACCAAGTTTACTCATATATACTTTAGATTGATTTAAAACTTCATTTTTAATTTAAAAGGATCTAGG
TGAAGATCCTTTTTGATAATCTCATGACCAAAATCCCTTAACGTGAGTTTTCGTTCCACTGAGCGTCAGA
CCCCGTAGAAAAGATCAAAGGATCTTCTTGAGATCCTTTTTTTCTGCGCGTAATCTGCTGCTTGCAAACA
AAAAAACCACCGCTACCAGCGGTGGTTTGTTTGCCGGATCAAGAGCTACCAACTCTTTTTCCGAAGGTAA
CTGGCTTCAGCAGAGCGCAGATACCAAATACTGTTCTTCTAGTGTAGCCGTAGTTAGGCCACCACTTCAA
GAACTCTGTAGCACCGCCTACATACCTCGCTCTGCTAATCCTGTTACCAGTGGCTGCTGCCAGTGGCGAT
AAGTCGTGTCTTACCGGGTTGGACTCAAGACGATAGTTACCGGATAAGGCGCAGCGGTCGGGCTGAACGG
GGGGTTCGTGCACACAGCCCAGCTTGGAGCGAACGACCTACACCGAACTGAGATACCTACAGCGTGAGCT
ATGAGAAAGCGCCACGCTTCCCGAAGGGAGAAAGGCGGACAGGTATCCGGTAAGCGGCAGGGTCGGAACA
GGAGAGCGCACGAGGGAGCTTCCAGGGGGAAACGCCTGGTATCTTTATAGTCCTGTCGGGTTTCGCCACC
TCTGACTTGAGCGTCGATTTTTGTGATGCTCGTCAGGGGGGCGGAGCCTATGGAAAAACGCCAGCAACGC
GGCCTTTTTACGGTTCCTGGCCTTTTGCTGGCCTTTTGCTCACATGTTCTTTCCTGCGTTATCCCCTGAT
TCTGTGGATAACCGTATTACCGCCTTTGAGTGAGCTGATACCGCTCGCCGCAGCCGAACGACCGAGCGCA
GCGAGTCAGTGAGCGAGGAAGCGGAAGAGCGCCCAATACGCAAACCGCCTCTCCCCGCGCGTTGGCCGAT
TCATTAATGCAGCTGGCACGACAGGTTTCCCGACTGGAAAGCGGGCAGTGAGCGCAACGCAATTAATGTG
AGTTAGCTCACTCATTAGGCACCCCAGGCTTTACACTTTATGCTTCCGGCTCGTATGTTGTGTGGAATTG
TGAGCGGATAACAATTTCACACAGGAAACAGCTATGACCATGATTACGCCAAGCGCGCAATTAACCCTCA
CTAAAGGGAACAAAAGCTGGAGCTGCAAGC
