>Addgene plasmid #143355 | TFORF2224 | depositor partial sequence | sequence record 282203 | Insert
ACCGCCACCATGGATCCCGGGCAGCAGCCGCCGCCTCAACCGGCCCCCCAGGGCCAAGGGCAGCCGCCTT
CGCAGCCCCCGCAGGGGCAGGGCCCGCCGTCCGGACCCGGGCAACCGGCACCCGCGGCGACCCAGGCGGC
GCCGCAGGCACCCCCCGCCGGGCATCAGATCGTGCACGTCCGCGGGGACTCGGAGACCGACCTGGAGGCG
CTCTTCAACGCCGTCATGAACCCCAAGACGGCCAACGTGCCCCAGACCGTGCCCATGAGGCTCCGGAAGC
TGCCCGACTCCTTCTTCAAGCCGCCGGAGCCCAAATCCCACTCCCGACAGGCCAGTACTGATGCAGGCAC
TGCAGGAGCCCTGACTCCACAGCATGTTCGAGCTCATTCCTCTCCAGCTTCTCTGCAGTTGGGAGCTGTT
TCTCCTGGGACACTGACCCCCACTGGAGTAGTCTCTGGCCCAGCAGCTACACCCACAGCTCAGCATCTTC
GACAGTCTTCTTTTGAGATACCTGATGATGTACCTCTGCCAGCAGGTTGGGAGATGGCAAAGACATCTTC
TGGTCAGAGATACTTCTTAAATCACATCGATCAGACAACAACATGGCAGGACCCCAGGAAGGCCATGCTG
TCCCAGATGAACGTCACAGCCCCCACCAGTCCACCAGTGCAGCAGAATATGATGAACTCGGCTTCAGGTC
CTCTTCCTGATGGATGGGAACAAGCCATGACTCAGGATGGAGAAATTTACTATATAAACCATAAGAACAA
GACCACCTCTTGGCTAGACCCAAGGCTTGACCCTCGTTTTGCCATGAACCAGAGAATCAGTCAGAGTGCT
CCAGTGAAACAGCCACCACCCCTGGCTCCCCAGAGCCCACAGGGAGGCGTCATGGGTGGCAGCAACTCCA
ACCAGCAGCAACAGATGCGACTGCAGCAACTGCAGATGGAGAAGGAGAGGCTGCGGCTGAAACAGCAAGA
ACTGCTTCGGCAGGTGAGGCCACAGGAGTTAGCCCTGCGTAGCCAGTTACCAACACTGGAGCAGGATGGT
GGGACTCAAAATCCAGTGTCTTCTCCCGGGATGTCTCAGGAATTGAGAACAATGACGACCAATAGCTCAG
ATCCTTTCCTTAACAGTGGCACCTATCACTCTCGAGATGAGAGTACAGACAGTGGACTAAGCATGAGCAG
CTACAGTGTCCCTCGAACCCCAGATGACTTCCTGAACAGTGTGGATGAGATGGATACAGGTGATACTATC
AACCAAAGCACCCTGCCCTCACAGCAGAACCGTTTCCCAGACTACCTTGAAGCCATTCCTGGGACAAATG
TGGACCTTGGAACACTGGAAGGAGATGGAATGAACATAGAAGGAGAGGAGCTGATGCCAAGTCTGCAGGA
AGCTTTGAGTTCTGACATCCTTAATGACATGGAGTCTGTTTTGGCTGCCACCAAGCTAGATAAAGAAAGC
TTTCTTACATGGTTATAGTAATGAACTAGTCCGTAACTTGAAAGTATTTCGATTTCTTGGCTTTATATAT
CTTGTGGAAAGGACGATTTGATCGCGCTCATATCAAACGA
