>Addgene plasmid #143355 | TFORF2224 | depositor partial sequence | sequence record 282204 | Barcode
TTTGATCGCGCTCATATCAAACGA
